Addgene plasmid #204229: pET28a hMDH1v3 (+TEV)
Purpose: Bacterial expression of human cytosolic malate dehydrogenase isoform 1 transcript variant 3 (hMDH1v3); Use in CURES (integration of research into undergraduate teaching labs).
Depositing lab: Malate dehydrogenase CUREs Community (MCC). Depositing organization: University of San Diego.
Backbone
  Vector backbone: pET28a
  Backbone manufacturer: Novagen
  Backbone size w/o insert (bp): 5206
  Vector type: Bacterial Expression
Growth in bacteria
  Bacterial resistance: Kanamycin, 50 μg/mL
  Growth temperature: 37°C
  Growth strain: DH5alpha
  Copy number: Low Copy
Gene/Insert
  Gene/Insert name: hMDH1v3 (alt name: human cytosolic MDH)
  Species: H. sapiens (human)
  Insert size (bp): 1107
  Mutation: Inserted a G after ATG to maintain kozak site
  GenBank ID: NM_00119911.1
  Entrez Gene: MDH1 (a.k.a. DEE88, EIEE88, HEL-S-32, KAR, MDH-s, MDHA, MGC:1375, MOR2)
  Promoter: Lac
  Tag / fusion protein: 6X His (C terminal on insert)
  Cloning method: Restriction Enzyme; 5′ cloning site NcoI (not destroyed); 3′ cloning site XhoI (not destroyed)
  Sequencing primers: 5′ T7 Promoter; 3′ T7 Terminal
Terms and licenses: Academic/Nonprofit Terms; Industry Terms: Not Available to Industry
Depositor comments: UniProt ID: https://www.uniprot.org/uniprotkb/P40925/entry#P40925-2 Please note: The Uniprot page includes information for all three transcripts. This MDH transcript variant is NOT considered the canonical isoform. See MDH variant alignment map for details. For more information, please see the MDH CUREs Community website: https://www.mdhcures.org/.
How to cite: pET28a hMDH1v3 (+TEV) was a gift from Malate dehydrogenase CUREs Community (MCC) (Addgene plasmid # 204229 ; http://n2t.net/addgene:204229 ; RRID:Addgene_204229)
