[The description below was written by a language model from this plasmid's Addgene catalogue record and pLannotate feature annotations shown in this document.]
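Description:
pET28a hMDH1v3 (+TEV) is a bacterial expression plasmid built on the Novagen pET28a backbone for producing human cytosolic malate dehydrogenase (MDH1) in E. coli. It is selected with kanamycin through the aph(3')-Ia gene and replicates from a pBR322-type ColE1 origin accompanied by the bom region and the rop gene, which keeps copy number low, in line with the catalogue's low-copy designation. An f1 origin is also present, and short annotated tetracycline-resistance fragments are non-functional remnants of the pBR322 lineage.

The insert encodes transcript variant 3 of MDH1, which the depositor notes is not the canonical isoform. It was cloned between NcoI and XhoI, with a G added after the ATG to maintain the sequence context around the start codon. Although the catalogue lists the promoter as "Lac", the feature table shows the usual pET arrangement: a T7 promoter followed directly by a lac operator, the T7 gene 10 ribosome binding site, the coding sequence and a T7 terminator. A plasmid-borne lacI gene supplies the repressor, so expression depends on a host providing T7 RNA polymerase and is induced with IPTG. The MDH1 annotation begins some distance downstream of the ribosome binding site, consistent with a variant-specific N-terminal extension that the canonical reference does not match. A C-terminal 6xHis tag follows the open reading frame for metal-affinity purification. The name implies a TEV protease cleavage site, presumably for tag removal, but no such site is annotated and its position is not stated in the record. The plasmid is intended as a source of recombinant enzyme for course-based undergraduate research experiences in teaching laboratories.
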