Features (pLannotate 1.2.2; 19 found; start..end, strand, type, name):
     12..440     +  rep_origin     f1 ori (sequence partly withheld): f1 bacteriophage origin of replication; arrow indicates direction of (+) strand synthesis
    493..550     +  promoter       AmpR promoter (fragment): bla
    559..1374    -  CDS            KanR: aminoglycoside phosphotransferase; aph(3')-Ia; confers resistance to kanamycin in bacteria or G418 (Geneticin®) in eukaryotes
   1496..2084    +  rep_origin     ori: high-copy-number ColE1/pMB1/pBR322/pUC origin of replication
   2270..2409    -  misc_feature   bom: basis of mobility region from pBR322
   2511..2702    -  CDS            rop: Rop protein, which maintains plasmids at low copy number; rop
   2719..3099    +  CDS            YPB1_ECOLX: Protein predicted: Swiss-Prot protein existence level 4. From Escherichia coli.
   3171..3462    -  CDS            TcR (fragment): tetracycline efflux protein; tet; confers resistance to tetracycline
   3477..3498    -  protein_bind   CAP binding site: CAP binding activates transcription in the presence of cAMP. E. coli catabolite activator protein
   3511..4593    -  CDS            lacI: lac repressor; lacI; The lac repressor binds to the lac operator to inhibit transcription in E. coli. This inhibition can be relieved by adding lactose or isopropyl-β-D-thiogalactopyranoside (IPTG).
   4594..4671    -  promoter       lacI promoter: lacI
   4679..4958    -  CDS            TcR (fragment): tetracycline efflux protein; tet; confers resistance to tetracycline
   4980..4998    +  promoter       T7 promoter: promoter for bacteriophage T7 RNA polymerase
   4999..5023    +  protein_bind   lac operator: The lac repressor binds to the lac operator to inhibit transcription in E. coli. This inhibition can be relieved by adding lactose or isopropyl-β-D-thiogalactopyranoside (IPTG). lac repressor encoded by lacI
   5038..5060    +  RBS            RBS: efficient ribosome binding site from bacteriophage T7 gene 10 (Olins and Rangwala, 1989)
   5127..6125    +  CDS            MDH1: MDHC_HUMAN - Also known as MDHA. Experimental evidence at protein level: Swiss-Prot protein existence level 1. Catalyzes the reduction of aromatic alpha-keto acids in the presence of NADH (PubMed:3052244). Plays essential roles in the malate- aspartate shuttle and the tricarboxylic acid cycle, important in mitochondrial NADH supply for oxidative phosphorylation (PubMed:31538237). From Homo sapiens (Human).
   6153..6170    +  CDS            9xHis (fragment): 9xHis affinity tag
   6180..6229    +  CDS            SET1 (fragment): solubility-enhancement tag derived from T7 phage gene 10B
   6237..6284    +  terminator     T7 terminator: transcription terminator for bacteriophage T7 RNA polymerase
>Addgene plasmid #204229 | pET28a hMDH1v3 (+TEV) | addgene full sequence | sequence record 413334 | Addgene NGS Result
TGGCGAATGGG
[124 nt withheld, positions 12-135]
C
[91 nt withheld, positions 137-227]
A
[49 nt withheld, positions 229-277]
CCTTTGACGTTGGAGTCCACGTTCTTT
[37 nt withheld, positions 305-341]
ACCCTATCTCGGTCTATTCTTTTGATTTATAAGGGATTTTGCCGATTTCGGCCTATTGGTTAAAAAATGA
GCTGATTTAACAAAAATTTAACGCGAATTTTAACAAAATATTAACGCTTACAATTTAGGTGGCACTTTTC
GGGGAAATGTGCGCGGAACCCCTATTTGTTTATTTTTCTAAATACATTCAAATATGTATCCGCTCATGAA
TTAATTCTTAGAAAAACTCATCGAGCATCAAATGAAACTGCAATTTATTCATATCAGGATTATCAATACC
ATATTTTTGAAAAAGCCGTTTCTGTAATGAAGGAGAAAACTCACCGAGGCAGTTCCATAGGATGGCAAGA
TCCTGGTATCGGTCTGCGATTCCGACTCGTCCAACATCAATACAACCTATTAATTTCCCCTCGTCAAAAA
TAAGGTTATCAAGTGAGAAATCACCATGAGTGACGACTGAATCCGGTGAGAATGGCAAAAGTTTATGCAT
TTCTTTCCAGACTTGTTCAACAGGCCAGCCATTACGCTCGTCATCAAAATCACTCGCATCAACCAAACCG
TTATTCATTCGTGATTGCGCCTGAGCGAGACGAAATACGCGATCGCTGTTAAAAGGACAATTACAAACAG
GAATCGAATGCAACCGGCGCAGGAACACTGCCAGCGCATCAACAATATTTTCACCTGAATCAGGATATTC
TTCTAATACCTGGAATGCTGTTTTCCCGGGGATCGCAGTGGTGAGTAACCATGCATCATCAGGAGTACGG
ATAAAATGCTTGATGGTCGGAAGAGGCATAAATTCCGTCAGCCAGTTTAGTCTGACCATCTCATCTGTAA
CATCATTGGCAACGCTACCTTTGCCATGTTTCAGAAACAACTCTGGCGCATCGGGCTTCCCATACAATCG
ATAGATTGTCGCACCTGATTGCCCGACATTATCGCGAGCCCATTTATACCCATATAAATCAGCATCCATG
TTGGAATTTAATCGCGGCCTAGAGCAAGACGTTTCCCGTTGAATATGGCTCATAACACCCCTTGTATTAC
TGTTTATGTAAGCAGACAGTTTTATTGTTCATGACCAAAATCCCTTAACGTGAGTTTTCGTTCCACTGAG
CGTCAGACCCCGTAGAAAAGATCAAAGGATCTTCTTGAGATCCTTTTTTTCTGCGCGTAATCTGCTGCTT
GCAAACAAAAAAACCACCGCTACCAGCGGTGGTTTGTTTGCCGGATCAAGAGCTACCAACTCTTTTTCCG
AAGGTAACTGGCTTCAGCAGAGCGCAGATACCAAATACTGTCCTTCTAGTGTAGCCGTAGTTAGGCCACC
ACTTCAAGAACTCTGTAGCACCGCCTACATACCTCGCTCTGCTAATCCTGTTACCAGTGGCTGCTGCCAG
TGGCGATAAGTCGTGTCTTACCGGGTTGGACTCAAGACGATAGTTACCGGATAAGGCGCAGCGGTCGGGC
TGAACGGGGGGTTCGTGCACACAGCCCAGCTTGGAGCGAACGACCTACACCGAACTGAGATACCTACAGC
GTGAGCTATGAGAAAGCGCCACGCTTCCCGAAGGGAGAAAGGCGGACAGGTATCCGGTAAGCGGCAGGGT
CGGAACAGGAGAGCGCACGAGGGAGCTTCCAGGGGGAAACGCCTGGTATCTTTATAGTCCTGTCGGGTTT
CGCCACCTCTGACTTGAGCGTCGATTTTTGTGATGCTCGTCAGGGGGGCGGAGCCTATGGAAAAACGCCA
GCAACGCGGCCTTTTTACGGTTCCTGGCCTTTTGCTGGCCTTTTGCTCACATGTTCTTTCCTGCGTTATC
CCCTGATTCTGTGGATAACCGTATTACCGCCTTTGAGTGAGCTGATACCGCTCGCCGCAGCCGAACGACC
GAGCGCAGCGAGTCAGTGAGCGAGGAAGCGGAAGAGCGCCTGATGCGGTATTTTCTCCTTACGCATCTGT
GCGGTATTTCACACCGCAATGGTGCACTCTCAGTACAATCTGCTCTGATGCCGCATAGTTAAGCCAGTAT
ACACTCCGCTATCGCTACGTGACTGGGTCATGGCTGCGCCCCGACACCCGCCAACACCCGCTGACGCGCC
CTGACGGGCTTGTCTGCTCCCGGCATCCGCTTACAGACAAGCTGTGACCGTCTCCGGGAGCTGCATGTGT
CAGAGGTTTTCACCGTCATCACCGAAACGCGCGAGGCAGCTGCGGTAAAGCTCATCAGCGTGGTCGTGAA
GCGATTCACAGATGTCTGCCTGTTCATCCGCGTCCAGCTCGTTGAGTTTCTCCAGAAGCGTTAATGTCTG
GCTTCTGATAAAGCGGGCCATGTTAAGGGCGGTTTTTTCCTGTTTGGTCACTGATGCCTCCGTGTAAGGG
GGATTTCTGTTCATGGGGGTAATGATACCGATGAAACGAGAGAGGATGCTCACGATACGGGTTACTGATG
ATGAACATGCCCGGTTACTGGAACGTTGTGAGGGTAAACAACTGGCGGTATGGATGCGGCGGGACCAGAG
AAAAATCACTCAGGGTCAATGCCAGCGCTTCGTTAATACAGATGTAGGTGTTCCACAGGGTAGCCAGCAG
CATCCTGCGATGCAGATCCGGAACATAATGGTGCAGGGCGCTGACTTCCGCGTTTCCAGACTTTACGAAA
CACGGAAACCGAAGACCATTCATGTTGTTGCTCAGGTCGCAGACGTTTTGCAGCAGCAGTCGCTTCACGT
TCGCTCGCGTATCGGTGATTCATTCTGCTAACCAGTAAGGCAACCCCGCCAGCCTAGCCGGGTCCTCAAC
GACAGGAGCACGATCATGCGCACCCGTGGGGCCGCCATGCCGGCGATAATGGCCTGCTTCTCGCCGAAAC
GTTTGGTGGCGGGACCAGTGACGAAGGCTTGAGCGAGGGCGTGCAAGATTCCGAATACCGCAAGCGACAG
GCCGATCATCGTCGCGCTCCAGCGAAAGCGGTCCTCGCCGAAAATGACCCAGAGCGCTGCCGGCACCTGT
CCTACGAGTTGCATGATAAAGAAGACAGTCATAAGTGCGGCGACGATAGTCATGCCCCGCGCCCACCGGA
AGGAGCTGACTGGGTTGAAGGCTCTCAAGGGCATCGGTCGAGATCCCGGTGCCTAATGAGTGAGCTAACT
TACATTAATTGCGTTGCGCTCACTGCCCGCTTTCCAGTCGGGAAACCTGTCGTGCCAGCTGCATTAATGA
ATCGGCCAACGCGCGGGGAGAGGCGGTTTGCGTATTGGGCGCCAGGGTGGTTTTTCTTTTCACCAGTGAG
ACGGGCAACAGCTGATTGCCCTTCACCGCCTGGCCCTGAGAGAGTTGCAGCAAGCGGTCCACGCTGGTTT
GCCCCAGCAGGCGAAAATCCTGTTTGATGGTGGTTAACGGCGGGATATAACATGAGCTGTCTTCGGTATC
GTCGTATCCCACTACCGAGATATCCGCACCAACGCGCAGCCCGGACTCGGTAATGGCGCGCATTGCGCCC
AGCGCCATCTGATCGTTGGCAACCAGCATCGCAGTGGGAACGATGCCCTCATTCAGCATTTGCATGGTTT
GTTGAAAACCGGACATGGCACTCCAGTCGCCTTCCCGTTCCGCTATCGGCTGAATTTGATTGCGAGTGAG
ATATTTATGCCAGCCAGCCAGACGCAGACGCGCCGAGACAGAACTTAATGGGCCCGCTAACAGCGCGATT
TGCTGGTGACCCAATGCGACCAGATGCTCCACGCCCAGTCGCGTACCGTCTTCATGGGAGAAAATAATAC
TGTTGATGGGTGTCTGGTCAGAGACATCAAGAAATAACGCCGGAACATTAGTGCAGGCAGCTTCCACAGC
AATGGCATCCTGGTCATCCAGCGGATAGTTAATGATCAGCCCACTGACGCGTTGCGCGAGAAGATTGTGC
ACCGCCGCTTTACAGGCTTCGACGCCGCTTCGTTCTACCATCGACACCACCACGCTGGCACCCAGTTGAT
CGGCGCGAGATTTAATCGCCGCGACAATTTGCGACGGCGCGTGCAGGGCCAGACTGGAGGTGGCAACGCC
AATCAGCAACGACTGTTTGCCCGCCAGTTGTTGTGCCACGCGGTTGGGAATGTAATTCAGCTCCGCCATC
GCCGCTTCCACTTTTTCCCGCGTTTTCGCAGAAACGTGGCTGGCCTGGTTCACCACGCGGGAAACGGTCT
GATAAGAGACACCGGCATACTCTGCGACATCGTATAACGTTACTGGTTTCACATTCACCACCCTGAATTG
ACTCTCTTCCGGGCGCTATCATGCCATACCGCGAAAGGTTTTGCGCCATTCGATGGTGTCCGGGATCTCG
ACGCTCTCCCTTATGCGACTCCTGCATTAGGAAGCAGCCCAGTAGTAGGTTGAGGCCGTTGAGCACCGCC
GCCGCAAGGAATGGTGCATGCAAGGAGATGGCGCCCAACAGTCCCCCGGCCACGGGGCCTGCCACCATAC
CCACGCCGAAACAAGCGCTCATGAGCCCGAAGTGGCGAGCCCGATCTTCCCCATCGGTGATGTCGGCGAT
ATAGGCGCCAGCAACCGCACCTGTGGCGCCGGTGATGCCGGCCACGATGCGTCCGGCGTAGAGGATCGAG
ATCTCGATCCCGCGAAATTAATACGACTCACTATAGGGGAATTGTGAGCGGATAACAATTCCCCTCTAGA
AATAATTTTGTTTAACTTTAAGAAGGAGATATACCATGGGTCGACGCTGCAGCTATTTTCCAAAGGACGT
TACGGTGTTTGATAAGGACGATAAGTCTGAACCAATCAGAGTCCTTGTGACTGGAGCAGCTGGTCAAATT
GCATATTCACTGCTGTACAGTATTGGAAATGGATCTGTCTTTGGTAAAGATCAGCCTATAATTCTTGTGC
TGTTGGATATCACCCCCATGATGGGTGTCCTGGACGGTGTCCTAATGGAACTGCAAGACTGTGCCCTTCC
CCTCCTGAAAGATGTCATCGCAACAGATAAAGAAGACGTTGCCTTCAAAGACCTGGATGTGGCCATTCTT
GTGGGCTCCATGCCAAGAAGGGAAGGCATGGAGAGAAAAGATTTACTGAAAGCAAATGTGAAAATCTTCA
AATCCCAGGGTGCAGCCTTAGATAAATACGCCAAGAAGTCAGTTAAGGTTATTGTTGTGGGTAATCCAGC
CAATACCAACTGCCTGACTGCTTCCAAGTCAGCTCCATCCATCCCCAAGGAGAACTTCAGTTGCTTGACT
CGTTTGGATCACAACCGAGCTAAAGCTCAAATTGCTCTTAAACTTGGTGTGACTGCTAATGATGTAAAGA
ATGTCATTATCTGGGGAAACCATTCCTCGACTCAGTATCCAGATGTCAACCATGCCAAGGTGAAATTGCA
AGGAAAGGAAGTTGGTGTTTATGAAGCTCTGAAAGATGACAGCTGGCTCAAGGGAGAATTTGTCACGACT
GTGCAGCAGCGTGGCGCTGCTGTCATCAAGGCTCGAAAACTATCCAGTGCCATGTCTGCTGCAAAAGCCA
TCTGTGACCACGTCAGGGACATCTGGTTTGGAACCCCAGAGGGAGAGTTTGTGTCCATGGGTGTTATCTC
TGATGGCAACTCCTATGGTGTTCCTGATGATCTGCTCTACTCATTCCCTGTTGTAATCAAGAATAAGACC
TGGAAGTTTGTTGAAGGTCTCCCTATTAATGATTTCTCACGTGAGAAGATGGATCTTACTGCAAAGGAAC
TGACAGAAGAAAAAGAAAGTGCTTTTGAATTTCTTTCCTCTGCCCTCGAGGAGAACCTGTACTTCCAGGG
TCACCACCACCACCACCACTGAGATCCGGCTGCTAACAAAGCCCGAAAGGAAGCTGAGTTGGCTGCTGCC
ACCGCTGAGCAATAACTAGCATAACCCCTTGGGGCCTCTAAACGGGTCTTGAGGGGTTTTTTGCTGAAAG
GAGGAACTATATCCGGAT
