>Addgene plasmid #204229 | pET28a hMDH1v3 (+TEV) | depositor partial sequence | sequence record 396475 | insert
ATGGGTCGACGCTGCAGCTATTTTCCAAAGGACGTTACGGTGTTTGATAAGGACGATAAGTCTGAACCAA
TCAGAGTCCTTGTGACTGGAGCAGCTGGTCAAATTGCATATTCACTGCTGTACAGTATTGGAAATGGATC
TGTCTTTGGTAAAGATCAGCCTATAATTCTTGTGCTGTTGGATATCACCCCCATGATGGGTGTCCTGGAC
GGTGTCCTAATGGAACTGCAAGACTGTGCCCTTCCCCTCCTGAAAGATGTCATCGCAACAGATAAAGAAG
ACGTTGCCTTCAAAGACCTGGATGTGGCCATTCTTGTGGGCTCCATGCCAAGAAGGGAAGGCATGGAGAG
AAAAGATTTACTGAAAGCAAATGTGAAAATCTTCAAATCCCAGGGTGCAGCCTTAGATAAATACGCCAAG
AAGTCAGTTAAGGTTATTGTTGTGGGTAATCCAGCCAATACCAACTGCCTGACTGCTTCCAAGTCAGCTC
CATCCATCCCCAAGGAGAACTTCAGTTGCTTGACTCGTTTGGATCACAACCGAGCTAAAGCTCAAATTGC
TCTTAAACTTGGTGTGACTGCTAATGATGTAAAGAATGTCATTATCTGGGGAAACCATTCCTCGACTCAG
TATCCAGATGTCAACCATGCCAAGGTGAAATTGCAAGGAAAGGAAGTTGGTGTTTATGAAGCTCTGAAAG
ATGACAGCTGGCTCAAGGGAGAATTTGTCACGACTGTGCAGCAGCGTGGCGCTGCTGTCATCAAGGCTCG
AAAACTATCCAGTGCCATGTCTGCTGCAAAAGCCATCTGTGACCACGTCAGGGACATCTGGTTTGGAACC
CCAGAGGGAGAGTTTGTGTCCATGGGTGTTATCTCTGATGGCAACTCCTATGGTGTTCCTGATGATCTGC
TCTACTCATTCCCTGTTGTAATCAAGAATAAGACCTGGAAGTTTGTTGAAGGTCTCCCTATTAATGATTT
CTCACGTGAGAAGATGGATCTTACTGCAAAGGAACTGACAGAAGAAAAAGAAAGTGCTTTTGAATTTCTT
TCCTCTGCCCTCGAGGAGAACCTGTACTTCCAGGGTCACCACCACCACCACCACTGA
